>Addgene plasmid #158456 | pLEX307-APN-G418 | addgene full sequence | sequence record 308149 | Addgene NGS Result
CTCGAGGCCTGCAGGTGCAAAGATGGATAAAGTTTTAAACAGAGAGGAATCTTTGCAGCTAATGGACCTT
CTAGGTCTTGAAAGGAGTGGGAATTGGCTCCGGTGCCCGTCAGTGGGCAGAGCGCACATCGCCCACAGTC
CCCGAGAAGTTGGGGGGAGGGGTCGGCAATTGAACCGGTGCCTAGAGAAGGTGGCGCGGGGTAAACTGGG
AAAGTGATGTCGTGTACTGGCTCCGCCTTTTTCCCGAGGGTGGGGGAGAACCGTATATAAGTGCAGTAGT
CGCCGTGAACGTTCTTTTTCGCAACGGGTTTGCCGCCAGAACACAGGTAAGTGCCGTGTGTGGTTCCCGC
GGGCCTGGCCTCTTTACGGGTTATGGCCCTTGCGTGCCTTGAATTACTTCCACCTGGCTGCAGTACGTGA
TTCTTGATCCCGAGCTTCGGGTTGGAAGTGGGTGGGAGAGTTCGAGGCCTTGCGCTTAAGGAGCCCCTTC
GCCTCGTGCTTGAGTTGAGGCCTGGCCTGGGCGCTGGGGCCGCCGCGTGCGAATCTGGTGGCACCTTCGC
GCCTGTCTCGCTGCTTTCGATAAGTCTCTAGCCATTTAAAATTTTTGATGACCTGCTGCGACGCTTTTTT
TCTGGCAAGATAGTCTTGTAAATGCGGGCCAAGATCTGCACACTGGTATTTCGGTTTTTGGGGCCGCGGG
CGGCGACGGGGCCCGTGCGTCCCAGCGCACATGTTCGGCGAGGCGGGGCCTGCGAGCGCGGCCACCGAGA
ATCGGACGGGGGTAGTCTCAAGCTGGCCGGCCTGCTCTGGTGCCTGGCCTCGCGCCGCCGTGTATCGCCC
CGCCCTGGGCGGCAAGGCTGGCCCGGTCGGCACCAGTTGCGTGAGCGGAAAGATGGCCGCTTCCCGGCCC
TGCTGCAGGGAGCTCAAAATGGAGGACGCGGCGCTCGGGAGAGCGGGCGGGTGAGTCACCCACACAAAGG
AAAAGGGCCTTTCCGTCCTCAGCCGTCGCTTCATGTGACTCCACGGAGTACCGGGCGCCGTCCAGGCACC
TCGATTAGTTCTCGAGCTTTTGGAGTACGTCGTCTTTAGGTTGGGGGGAGGGGTTTTATGCGATGGAGTT
TCCCCACACTGAGTGGGTGGAGACTGAAGTTAGGCCAGCTTGGCACTTGATGTAATTCTCCTTGGAATTT
GCCCTTTTTGAGTTTGGATCTTGGTTCATTCTCAAGCCTCAGACAGTGGTTCAAAGTTTTTTTCTTCCAT
TTCAGGTGTCGTGAGGCTAGCATCGATTGATCAACAAGTTTGTACAAAAAAGCAGGCTACAAAATGGCCA
AGGGCTTCTATATTTCCAAGTCCCTGGGCATCCTGGGGATCCTCCTGGGCGTGGCAGCCGTGTGCACAAT
CATCGCACTGTCAGTGGTGTACTCCCAGGAGAAGAACAAGAACGCCAACAGCTCCCCCGTGGCCTCCACC
ACCCCGTCCGCCTCAGCCACCACCAACCCCGCCTCGGCCACCACCTTGGACCAAAGTAAAGCGTGGAATC
GTTACCGCCTCCCCAACACGCTGAAACCCGATTCCTACCGGGTGACGCTGAGACCGTACCTCACCCCCAA
TGACAGGGGCCTGTACGTTTTTAAGGGCTCCAGCACCGTCCGTTTCACCTGCAAGGAGGCCACTGACGTC
ATCATCATCCACAGCAAGAAGCTCAACTACACCCTCAGCCAGGGGCACAGGGTGGTCCTGCGTGGTGTGG
GAGGCTCCCAGCCCCCCGACATTGACAAGACTGAGCTGGTGGAGCCCACCGAGTACCTGGTGGTGCACCT
CAAGGGCTCCCTGGTGAAGGACAGCCAGTATGAGATGGACAGCGAGTTCGAGGGGGAGTTGGCAGATGAC
CTGGCGGGCTTCTACCGCAGCGAGTACATGGAGGGCAATGTCAGAAAGGTGGTGGCCACTACACAGATGC
AGGCTGCAGATGCCCGGAAGTCCTTCCCATGCTTCGATGAGCCGGCCATGAAGGCCGAGTTCAACATCAC
GCTTATCCACCCCAAGGACCTGACAGCCCTGTCCAACATGCTTCCCAAAGGTCCCAGCACCCCACTTCCA
GAAGACCCCAACTGGAATGTCACTGAGTTCCACACCACGCCCAAGATGTCCACGTACTTGCTGGCCTTCA
TTGTCAGTGAGTTCGACTACGTGGAGAAGCAGGCATCCAATGGTGTCTTGATCCGGATCTGGGCCCGGCC
CAGTGCCATTGCGGCGGGCCACGGCGATTATGCCCTGAACGTGACGGGCCCCATCCTTAACTTCTTTGCT
GGTCATTATGACACACCCTACCCACTCCCAAAATCAGACCAGATTGGCCTGCCAGACTTCAACGCCGGCG
CCATGGAGAACTGGGGACTGGTGACCTACCGGGAGAACTCCCTGCTGTTCGACCCCCTGTCCTCCTCCAG
CAGCAACAAGGAGCGGGTGGTCACTGTGATTGCTCATGAGCTGGCCCACCAGTGGTTCGGGAACCTGGTG
ACCATAGAGTGGTGGAATGACCTGTGGCTGAACGAGGGCTTCGCCTCCTACGTGGAGTACCTGGGTGCTG
ACTATGCGGAGCCCACCTGGAACTTGAAAGACCTCATGGTGCTGAATGATGTGTACCGCGTGATGGCAGT
GGATGCACTGGCCTCCTCCCACCCGCTGTCCACACCCGCCTCGGAGATCAACACGCCGGCCCAGATCAGT
GAGCTGTTTGACGCCATCTCCTACAGCAAGGGCGCCTCAGTCCTCAGGATGCTCTCCAGCTTCCTGTCCG
AGGACGTATTCAAGCAGGGCCTGGCGTCCTACCTCCACACCTTTGCCTACCAGAACACCATCTACCTGAA
CCTGTGGGACCACCTGCAGGAGGCTGTGAACAACCGGTCCATCCAACTCCCCACCACCGTGCGGGACATC
ATGAACCGCTGGACCCTGCAGATGGGCTTCCCGGTCATCACGGTGGATACCAGCACGGGGACCCTTTCCC
AGGAGCACTTCCTCCTTGACCCCGATTCCAATGTTACCCGCCCCTCAGAATTCAACTACGTGTGGATTGT
GCCCATCACATCCATCAGAGATGGCAGACAGCAGCAGGACTACTGGCTGATAGATGTAAGAGCCCAGAAC
GATCTCTTCAGCACATCAGGCAATGAGTGGGTCCTGCTGAACCTCAATGTGACGGGCTATTACCGGGTGA
ACTACGACGAAGAGAACTGGAGGAAGATTCAGACTCAGCTGCAGAGAGACCACTCGGCCATCCCTGTCAT
CAATCGGGCACAGATCATTAATGACGCCTTCAACCTGGCCAGTGCCCATAAGGTCCCTGTCACTCTGGCG
CTGAACAACACCCTCTTCCTGATTGAAGAGAGACAGTACATGCCCTGGGAGGCCGCCCTGAGCAGCCTGA
GCTACTTCAAGCTCATGTTTGACCGCTCCGAGGTCTATGGCCCCATGAAGAACTACCTGAAGAAGCAGGT
CACACCCCTCTTCATTCACTTCAGAAATAATACCAACAACTGGAGGGAGATCCCAGAAAACCTGATGGAC
CAGTACAGCGAGGTTAATGCCATCAGCACCGCCTGCTCCAACGGAGTTCCAGAGTGTGAGGAGATGGTCT
CTGGCCTTTTCAAGCAGTGGATGGAGAACCCCAATAATAACCCGATCCACCCCAACCTGCGGTCCACCGT
CTACTGCAACGCTATCGCCCAGGGCGGGGAGGAGGAGTGGGACTTCGCCTGGGAGCAGTTCCGAAATGCC
ACACTGGTCAATGAGGCTGACAAGCTCCGGGCAGCCCTGGCCTGCAGCAAAGAGTTGTGGATCCTGAACA
GGTACCTGAGCTACACCCTGAACCCGGACTTAATCCGGAAGCAGGACGCCACCTCTACCATCATCAGCAT
TACCAACAACGTCATTGGGCAAGGTCTGGTCTGGGACTTTGTCCAGAGCAACTGGAAGAAGCTTTTTAAC
GATTATGGTGGTGGCTCGTTCTCCTTCTCCAACCTCATCCAGGCAGTGACACGACGATTCTCCACCGAGT
ATGAGCTGCAGCAGCTGGAGCAGTTCAAGAAGGACAACGAGGAAACAGGCTTCGGCTCAGGCACCCGGGC
CCTGGAGCAAGCCCTGGAGAAGACGAAAGCCAACATCAAGTGGGTGAAGGAGAACAAGGAGGTGGTGCTC
CAGTGGTTCACAGAAAACAGCAAATAGAACCCAGCTTTCTTGTACAAAGTGGTTGATATCGGTAAGCCTA
TCCCTAACCCTCTCCTCGGTCTCGATTCTACGTAGTAATGAACTAGTACCGGTTAAGTCGACAATCAACG
CGTTAAGTCGACAATCAACCTCTGGATTACAAAATTTGTGAAAGATTGACTGGTATTCTTAACTATGTTG
CTCCTTTTACGCTATGTGGATACGCTGCTTTAATGCCTTTGTATCATGCTATTGCTTCCCGTATGGCTTT
CATTTTCTCCTCCTTGTATAAATCCTGGTTGCTGTCTCTTTATGAGGAGTTGTGGCCCGTTGTCAGGCAA
CGTGGCGTGGTGTGCACTGTGTTTGCTGACGCAACCCCCACTGGTTGGGGCATTGCCACCACCTGTCAGC
TCCTTTCCGGGACTTTCGCTTTCCCCCTCCCTATTGCCACGGCGGAACTCATCGCCGCCTGCCTTGCCCG
CTGCTGGACAGGGGCTCGGCTGTTGGGCACTGACAATTCCGTGGTGTTGTCGGGGAAATCATCGTCCTTT
CCTTGGCTGCTCGCCTGTGTTGCCACCTGGATTCTGCGCGGGACGTCCTTCTGCTACGTCCCTTCGGCCC
TCAATCCAGCGGACCTTCCTTCCCGCGGCCTGCTGCCGGCTCTGCGGCCTCTTCCGCGTCTTCGCCTTCG
CCCTCAGACGAGTCGGATCTCCCTTTGGGCCGCCTCCCCGCGTCGACTTTAAGACCAATGACTTACAAGG
CAGCTGTAGATCTTAGCCACTTTTTAAAAGAAAAGGGGGGACTGGAAGGGCTAATTCACTCCCAACGAAG
ACAAGATCTGCTTTTTGCTTGTACTGGGTCTCTCTGGTTAGACCAGATCTGAGCCTGGGAGCTCTCTGGC
TAACTAGGGAACCCACTGCTTAAGCCTCAATAAAGCTTGCCTTGAGTGCTTCAAGTAGTGTGTGCCCGTC
TGTTGTGTGACTCTGGTAACTAGAGATCCCTCAGACCCTTTTAGTCAGTGTGGAAAATCTCTAGCAGTAC
GTATAGTAGTTCATGTCATCTTATTATTCAGTATTTATAACTTGCAAAGAAATGAATATCAGAGAGTGAG
AGGAACTTGTTTATTGCAGCTTATAATGGTTACAAATAAAGCAATAGCATCACAAATTTCACAAATAAAG
CATTTTTTTCACTGCATTCTAGTTGTGGTTTGTCCAAACTCATCAATGTATCTTATCATGTCTGGCTCTA
GCTATCCCGCCCCTAACTCCGCCCATCCCGCCCCTAACTCCGCCCAGTTCCGCCCATTCTCCGCCCCATG
GCTGACTAATTTTTTTTATTTATGCAGAGGCCGAGGCCGCCTCGGCCTCTGAGCTATTCCAGAAGTAGTG
AGGAGGCTTTTTTGGAGGCCTAGGGACGTACCCAATTCGCCCTATAGTGAGTCGTATTACGCGCGCTCAC
TGGCCGTCGTTTTACAACGTCGTGACTGGGAAAACCCTGGCGTTACCCAACTTAATCGCCTTGCAGCACA
TCCCCCTTTCGCCAGCTGGCGTAATAGCGAAGAGGCCCGCACCGATCGCCCTTCCCAACAGTTGCGCAGC
CTGAATGGCGAATGGG
[124 nt withheld, positions 5827-5950]
C
[91 nt withheld, positions 5952-6042]
A
[49 nt withheld, positions 6044-6092]
CCTTTGACGTTGGAGTCCACGTTCTTT
[37 nt withheld, positions 6120-6156]
ACCCTATCTCGGTCTATTCTTTTGATTTATAAGGGATTTTGCCGATTTCGGCCTATTGGTTAAAAAATGA
GCTGATTTAACAAAAATTTAACGCGAATTTTAACAAAATATTAACGCTTACAATTTAGGTGGCACTTTTC
GGGGAAATGTGCGCGGAACCCCTATTTGTTTATTTTTCTAAATACATTCAAATATGTATCCGCTCATGAG
ACAATAACCCTGATAAATGCTTCAATAATATTGAAAAAGGAAGAGTATGAGTATTCAACATTTCCGTGTC
GCCCTTATTCCCTTTTTTGCGGCATTTTGCCTTCCTGTTTTTGCTCACCCAGAAACGCTGGTGAAAGTAA
AAGATGCTGAAGATCAGTTGGGTGCACGAGTGGGTTACATCGAACTGGATCTCAACAGCGGTAAGATCCT
TGAGAGTTTTCGCCCCGAAGAACGTTTTCCAATGATGAGCACTTTTAAAGTTCTGCTATGTGGCGCGGTA
TTATCCCGTATTGACGCCGGGCAAGAGCAACTCGGTCGCCGCATACACTATTCTCAGAATGACTTGGTTG
AGTACTCACCAGTCACAGAAAAGCATCTTACGGATGGCATGACAGTAAGAGAATTATGCAGTGCTGCCAT
AACCATGAGTGATAACACTGCGGCCAACTTACTTCTGACAACGATCGGAGGACCGAAGGAGCTAACCGCT
TTTTTGCACAACATGGGGGATCATGTAACTCGCCTTGATCGTTGGGAACCGGAGCTGAATGAAGCCATAC
CAAACGACGAGCGTGACACCACGATGCCTGTAGCAATGGCAACAACGTTGCGCAAACTATTAACTGGCGA
ACTACTTACTCTAGCTTCCCGGCAACAATTAATAGACTGGATGGAGGCGGATAAAGTTGCAGGACCACTT
CTGCGCTCGGCCCTTCCGGCTGGCTGGTTTATTGCTGATAAATCTGGAGCCGGTGAGCGTGGGTCTCGCG
GTATCATTGCAGCACTGGGGCCAGATGGTAAGCCCTCCCGTATCGTAGTTATCTACACGACGGGGAGTCA
GGCAACTATGGATGAACGAAATAGACAGATCGCTGAGATAGGTGCCTCACTGATTAAGCATTGGTAACTG
TCAGACCAAGTTTACTCATATATACTTTAGATTGATTTAAAACTTCATTTTTAATTTAAAAGGATCTAGG
TGAAGATCCTTTTTGATAATCTCATGACCAAAATCCCTTAACGTGAGTTTTCGTTCCACTGAGCGTCAGA
CCCCGTAGAAAAGATCAAAGGATCTTCTTGAGATCCTTTTTTTCTGCGCGTAATCTGCTGCTTGCAAACA
AAAAAACCACCGCTACCAGCGGTGGTTTGTTTGCCGGATCAAGAGCTACCAACTCTTTTTCCGAAGGTAA
CTGGCTTCAGCAGAGCGCAGATACCAAATACTGTTCTTCTAGTGTAGCCGTAGTTAGGCCACCACTTCAA
GAACTCTGTAGCACCGCCTACATACCTCGCTCTGCTAATCCTGTTACCAGTGGCTGCTGCCAGTGGCGAT
AAGTCGTGTCTTACCGGGTTGGACTCAAGACGATAGTTACCGGATAAGGCGCAGCGGTCGGGCTGAACGG
GGGGTTCGTGCACACAGCCCAGCTTGGAGCGAACGACCTACACCGAACTGAGATACCTACAGCGTGAGCT
ATGAGAAAGCGCCACGCTTCCCGAAGGGAGAAAGGCGGACAGGTATCCGGTAAGCGGCAGGGTCGGAACA
GGAGAGCGCACGAGGGAGCTTCCAGGGGGAAACGCCTGGTATCTTTATAGTCCTGTCGGGTTTCGCCACC
TCTGACTTGAGCGTCGATTTTTGTGATGCTCGTCAGGGGGGCGGAGCCTATGGAAAAACGCCAGCAACGC
GGCCTTTTTACGGTTCCTGGCCTTTTGCTGGCCTTTTGCTCACATGTTCTTTCCTGCGTTATCCCCTGAT
TCTGTGGATAACCGTATTACCGCCTTTGAGTGAGCTGATACCGCTCGCCGCAGCCGAACGACCGAGCGCA
GCGAGTCAGTGAGCGAGGAAGCGGAAGAGCGCCCAATACGCAAACCGCCTCTCCCCGCGCGTTGGCCGAT
TCATTAATGCAGCTGGCACGACAGGTTTCCCGACTGGAAAGCGGGCAGTGAGCGCAACGCAATTAATGTG
AGTTAGCTCACTCATTAGGCACCCCAGGCTTTACACTTTATGCTTCCGGCTCGTATGTTGTGTGGAATTG
TGAGCGGATAACAATTTCACACAGGAAACAGCTATGACCATGATTACGCCAAGCGCGCAATTAACCCTCA
CTAAAGGGAACAAAAGCTGGAGCTGCAAGCTTAATGTAGTCTTATGCAATACTCTTGTAGTCTTGCAACA
TGGTAACGATGAGTTAGCAACATGCCTTACAAGGAGAGAAAAAGCACCGTGCATGCCGATTGGTGGAAGT
AAGGTGGTACGATCGTGCCTTATTAGGAAGGCAACAGACGGGTCTGACATGGATTGGACGAACCACTGAA
TTGCCGCATTGCAGAGATATTGTATTTAAGTGCCTAGCTCGATACATAAACGGGTCTCTCTGGTTAGACC
AGATCTGAGCCTGGGAGCTCTCTGGCTAACTAGGGAACCCACTGCTTAAGCCTCAATAAAGCTTGCCTTG
AGTGCTTCAAGTAGTGTGTGCCCGTCTGTTGTGTGACTCTGGTAACTAGAGATCCCTCAGACCCTTTTAG
TCAGTGTGGAAAATCTCTAGCAGTGGCGCCCGAACAGGGACTTGAAAGCGAAAGGGAAACCAGAGGAGCT
CTCTCGACGCAGGACTCGGCTTGCTGAAGCGCGCACGGCAAGAGGCGAGGGGCGGCGACTGGTGAGTACG
CCAAAAATTTTGACTAGCGGAGGCTAGAAGGAGAGAGATGGGTGCGAGAGCGTCAGTATTAAGCGGGGGA
GAATTAGATCGCGATGGGAAAAAATTCGGTTAAGGCCAGGGGGAAAGAAAAAATATAAATTAAAACATAT
AGTATGGGCAAGCAGGGAGCTAGAACGATTCGCAGTTAATCCTGGCCTGTTAGAAACATCAGAAGGCTGT
AGACAAATACTGGGACAGCTACAACCATCCCTTCAGACAGGATCAGAAGAACTTAGATCATTATATAATA
CAGTAGCAACCCTCTATTGTGTGCATCAAAGGATAGAGATAAAAGACACCAAGGAAGCTTTAGACAAGAT
AGAGGAAGAGCAAAACAAAAGTAAGACCACCGCACAGCAAGCGGCCGCTGATCTTCAGACCTGGAGGAGG
AGATATGAGGGACAATTGGAGAAGTGAATTATATAAATATAAAGTAGTAAAAATTGAACCATTAGGAGTA
GCACCCACCAAGGCAAAGAGAAGAGTGGTGCAGAGAGAAAAAAGAGCAGTGGGAATAGGAGCTTTGTTCC
TTGGGTTCTTGGGAGCAGCAGGAAGCACTATGGGCGCAGCGTCAATGACGCTGACGGTACAGGCCAGACA
ATTATTGTCTGGTATAGTGCAGCAGCAGAACAATTTGCTGAGGGCTATTGAGGCGCAACAGCATCTGTTG
CAACTCACAGTCTGGGGCATCAAGCAGCTCCAGGCAAGAATCCTGGCTGTGGAAAGATACCTAAAGGATC
AACAGCTCCTGGGGATTTGGGGTTGCTCTGGAAAACTCATTTGCACCACTGCTGTGCCTTGGAATGCTAG
TTGGAGTAATAAATCTCTGGAACAGATTTGGAATCACACGACCTGGATGGAGTGGGACAGAGAAATTAAC
AATTACACAAGCTTAATACACTCCTTAATTGAAGAATCGCAAAACCAGCAAGAAAAGAATGAACAAGAAT
TATTGGAATTAGATAAATGGGCAAGTTTGTGGAATTGGTTTAACATAACAAATTGGCTGTGGTATATAAA
ATTATTCATAATGATAGTAGGAGGCTTGGTAGGTTTAAGAATAGTTTTTGCTGTACTTTCTATAGTGAAT
AGAGTTAGGCAGGGATATTCACCATTATCGTTTCAGACCCACCTCCCAACCCCGAGGGGACCCATGCATT
GCATCTCAATTAGTCAGCAACCAGGTGTGGAAAGTCCCCAGGCTCCCCAGCAGGCAGAAGTATGCAAAGC
ATGCGTCTCAATTAGTCAGCAACCATAGTCCCGCCCCTAACTCCGCCCATCCCGCCCCTAACTCCGCCCA
GTTCCGCCCATTCTCCGCCCCATGGCTGACTAATTTTTTTTATTTATGCAGAGGCCGAGGCCGCCTCGGC
CTCTGAGCTATTCCAGAAGTAGTGAGGAGGCTTTTTTGGAGGCCTAGGCTTTTGCAAAAAGCTTTCTAGA
GGTACCGTGGCCACCATGATTGAACAAGATGGATTGCACGCAGGTTCTCCGGCCGCTTGGGTGGAGAGGC
TATTCGGCTATGACTGGGCACAACAGACAATCGGCTGCTCTGATGCCGCCGTGTTCCGGCTGTCAGCGCA
GGGGCGCCCGGTTCTTTTTGTCAAGACCGACCTGTCCGGTGCCCTGAATGAACTGCAAGACGAGGCAGCG
CGGCTATCGTGGCTGGCCACGACGGGCGTTCCTTGCGCAGCTGTGCTCGACGTTGTCACTGAAGCGGGAA
GGGACTGGCTGCTATTGGGCGAAGTGCCGGGGCAGGATCTCCTGTCATCTCACCTTGCTCCTGCCGAGAA
AGTATCCATCATGGCTGATGCAATGCGGCGGCTGCATACGCTTGATCCGGCTACCTGCCCATTCGACCAC
CAAGCGAAACATCGCATCGAGCGAGCACGTACTCGGATGGAAGCCGGTCTTGTCGATCAGGATGATCTGG
ACGAAGAGCATCAGGGGCTCGCGCCAGCCGAACTGTTCGCCAGGCTCAAGGCGAGCATGCCCGACGGCGA
GGATCTCGTCGTGACCCATGGCGATGCCTGCTTGCCGAATATCATGGTGGAAAATGGCCGCTTTTCTGGA
TTCATCGACTGTGGCCGGCTGGGTGTGGCGGACCGCTATCAGGACATAGCGTTGGCTACCCGTGATATTG
CTGAAGAGCTTGGCGGCGAATGGGCTGACCGCTTCCTCGTGCTTTACGGTATCGCCGCTCCCGATTCGCA
GCGCATCGCCTTCTATCGCCTTCTTGACGAGTTCTTCTGAGTTAACGAATTCTAGATCTTGAGACAAATG
GCAGTATTCATCCACAATTTTAAAAGAAAAGGGGGGATTGGGGGGTACAGTGCAGGGGAAAGAATAGTAG
ACATAATAGCAACAGACATACAAACTAAAGAATTACAAAAACAAATTACAAAAATTCAAAATTTTCGGGT
TTATTACAGGGACAGCAGAGATCCACTTTGGCGCCGG
Features (pLannotate 1.2.2; 33 found; start..end, strand, type, name):
     23..89      +  CDS            small t antigen (fragment): SV40 (simian virus 40) small t antigen
     96..1274    +  promoter       EF-1α promoter: strong constitutive promoter for human elongation factor EF-1α
   1294..1318    +  protein_bind   attB1: mutant version of attB; recombination site for the Gateway® BP reaction BP Clonase™
   1324..4224    +  CDS            ANPEP: AMPN_HUMAN - Also known as APN, CD13, PEPN. Experimental evidence at protein level: Swiss-Prot protein existence level 1. (Microbial infection) Mediates as well Human cytomegalovirus (HCMV) infection. From Homo sapiens (Human).
   4229..4253    -  protein_bind   attB2: mutant version of attB; recombination site for the Gateway® BP reaction BP Clonase™
   4261..4302    +  CDS            V5 tag: epitope tag from simian virus 5
   4353..4941    +  misc_feature   WPRE: woodchuck hepatitis virus posttranscriptional regulatory element
   4992..5011    +  misc_feature   cPPT/CTS (fragment): central polypurine tract and central termination sequence of HIV-1
   5013..5246    +  LTR            3' LTR (ΔU3): self-inactivating 3' long terminal repeat (LTR) from HIV-1
   5324..5445    +  polyA_signal   SV40 poly(A) signal: SV40 polyadenylation signal
   5485..5620    +  rep_origin     SV40 ori: SV40 origin of replication
   5641..5659    -  promoter       T7 promoter: promoter for bacteriophage T7 RNA polymerase
   5667..5822    +  CDS            lacZα (fragment): LacZα fragment of β-galactosidase; lacZ fragment
   5827..6255    +  rep_origin     f1 ori (sequence partly withheld): f1 bacteriophage origin of replication; arrow indicates direction of (+) strand synthesis
   6308..6412    +  promoter       AmpR promoter: bla
   6413..7273    +  CDS            AmpR: β-lactamase; bla; confers resistance to ampicillin, carbenicillin, and related antibiotics
   7444..8032    +  rep_origin     ori: high-copy-number ColE1/pMB1/pBR322/pUC origin of replication
   8215..8307    +  CDS            lacI (fragment): lac repressor; lacI; The lac repressor binds to the lac operator to inhibit transcription in E. coli. This inhibition can be relieved by adding lactose or isopropyl-β-D-thiogalactopyranoside (IPTG).
   8320..8341    +  protein_bind   CAP binding site: CAP binding activates transcription in the presence of cAMP. E. coli catabolite activator protein
   8356..8386    +  promoter       lac promoter: promoter for the E. coli lac operon
   8390..8412    +  protein_bind   lac operator (fragment): The lac repressor binds to the lac operator to inhibit transcription in E. coli. This inhibition can be relieved by adding lactose or isopropyl-β-D-thiogalactopyranoside (IPTG). lac repressor encoded by lacI
   8455..8473    +  promoter       T3 promoter: promoter for bacteriophage T3 RNA polymerase
   8501..8727    +  promoter       RSV promoter: Rous sarcoma virus enhancer/promoter
   8728..8908    +  LTR            5' LTR (truncated): truncated 5' long terminal repeat (LTR) from HIV-1
   8955..9080    +  misc_feature   HIV-1 Ψ: packaging signal of human immunodeficiency virus type 1
   9064..9427    +  CDS            HIV-1 gag (fragment): gag protein from human immunodeficiency virus 1; gag
   9573..9806    +  misc_feature   RRE: The Rev response element (RRE) of HIV-1 allows for Rev-dependent mRNA export from the nucleus to the cytoplasm.
  10183..10209   +  CDS            Rev (fragment): human immunodeficiency virus 1 (HIV-1) Rev protein; rev; enhances nuclear export of unspliced and incompletely spliced viral mRNAs
  10216..10239   +  promoter       SV40 promoter (fragment): SV40 early promoter
  10240..10311   +  promoter       SV40 promoter (fragment): SV40 enhancer and early promoter
  10335..10470   +  rep_origin     SV40 ori: SV40 origin of replication
  10512..11306   +  CDS            NeoR/KanR: aminoglycoside phosphotransferase from Tn5; aph(3')-II (or nptII); confers resistance to neomycin, kanamycin, and G418 (Geneticin®)
  11354..11471   +  misc_feature   cPPT/CTS: central polypurine tract and central termination sequence of HIV-1
