[The description below was written by a language model from this plasmid's Addgene catalogue record and pLannotate feature annotations shown in this document.]
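Description:
pLEX307-APN-G418 is a third-generation-style, self-inactivating HIV-1 lentiviral transfer plasmid built on the pLEX307 backbone for constitutive expression of human aminopeptidase N (APN, gene ANPEP, also known as CD13) in mammalian cells. In bacteria it is maintained by a high-copy ColE1/pUC-type origin and selected through the β-lactamase (AmpR) gene; an f1 origin and remnants of a lac/T3/T7 cloning region are also present.

The viral genome is transcribed from an RSV promoter fused to a truncated 5' LTR. It carries the Ψ packaging signal with a gag fragment, the Rev response element for Rev-dependent nuclear export, and a cPPT/CTS element that aids nuclear import of the reverse-transcribed genome. It ends in a ΔU3 3' LTR, which leaves the integrated provirus without LTR promoter activity, followed by an SV40 polyadenylation signal.

Two expression units lie between the LTRs. An SV40 early promoter/origin drives NeoR/KanR, so transduced cells can be selected with G418. Downstream, the human EF-1α promoter drives the full ANPEP coding sequence, which was introduced by Gateway recombination and is therefore flanked by attB1 and attB2 sites. A V5 epitope tag sequence sits just past attB2, but the record does not say whether it is read in frame with the insert. A WPRE follows to enhance transcript processing and expression.

The stated purpose is stable, constitutive APN expression; the ANPEP annotation mentions a role for the protein in viral infection, but the record gives no more specific application. The depositors warn that the backbone is prone to recombination, usually between the LTRs and occasionally between the Gateway sites, and advise confirming plasmid integrity before use.
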