Addgene plasmid #158456: pLEX307-APN-G418
Purpose: Constitutive lentiviral expression of human APN.
Depositing lab: Alejandro Chavez & Sho Iketani. Depositing organization: Columbia University.
Backbone
  Vector backbone: pLEX307
  Vector type: Mammalian Expression, Lentiviral
  Selectable markers: Neomycin (select with G418)
Growth in bacteria
  Bacterial resistance: Ampicillin, 100 μg/mL
  Growth temperature: 30°C
  Growth strain: NEB Stable
  Copy number: High Copy
Gene/Insert
  Gene/Insert name: APN
  Species: H. sapiens (human)
  Entrez Gene: ANPEP (a.k.a. AP-M, AP-N, APN, CD13, GP150, LAP1, P150, PEPN, hAPN)
  Cloning method: Gateway Cloning
  Sequencing primers: 5′ EF1a-F; 3′ WPRE-R
Terms and licenses: Academic/Nonprofit Terms; Industry Terms: Not Available to Industry
Depositor comments: The authors have noticed that recombination within the pLEX307 backbone can occur. All users are advised to sequence the vectors and restriction digest them and run them on a gel to ensure they show the expected full length insert and plasmid size. In cases where recombination has occurred, it is typically between the viral LTR elements in the vector, although recombination between the gateway cloning sites has also been observed.
How to cite: pLEX307-APN-G418 was a gift from Alejandro Chavez & Sho Iketani (Addgene plasmid # 158456 ; http://n2t.net/addgene:158456 ; RRID:Addgene_158456)
